LOCUS       Exported 5296 bp ds-DNA circular SYN 13-MAY-2021
DEFINITION  Yeast Expression plasmid for SARS-CoV-2 leader protein.
ACCESSION   .
VERSION     .
KEYWORDS    pGBW-m4046308
SOURCE      synthetic DNA construct
  ORGANISM  synthetic DNA construct
REFERENCE   1 (bases 1 to 5296)
  TITLE     SARS-CoV-2 protein Yeast expression constructs, tagged, for protein
            expression and/or purification
REFERENCE   2 (bases 1 to 5296)
  AUTHORS   .
  TITLE     Direct Submission
  JOURNAL   Exported May 13, 2021 from SnapGene Server 1.1.58
            http://www.snapgene.com
FEATURES             Location/Qualifiers
     source          1..5296
                     /organism="synthetic DNA construct"
                     /mol_type="other DNA"
     promoter        10..417
                     /gene="S. cerevisiae TEF1"
                     /label=TEF1 promoter
                     /note="promoter for EF-1-alpha"
     CDS             971..988
                     /codon_start=1
                     /product="thrombin recognition and cleavage site"
                     /label=thrombin site
                     /translation="LVPRGS"
     CDS             989..1006
                     /codon_start=1
                     /product="6xHis affinity tag"
                     /label=6xHis
                     /translation="HHHHHH"
     primer_bind     complement(1051..1069)
                     /label=CYC1
                     /note="CYC1 transcription termination signal, reverse
                     primer"
     CDS             1420..2223
                     /codon_start=1
                     /gene="S. cerevisiae URA3"
                     /product="orotidine-5'-phosphate decarboxylase, required
                     for uracil biosynthesis"
                     /label=URA3
                     /note="yeast auxotrophic marker, counterselectable with
                     5-fluoroorotic acid (5-FOA)"
                     /translation="MSKATYKERAATHPSPVAAKLFNIMHEKQTNLCASLDVRTTKELL
                     ELVEALGPKICLLKTHVDILTDFSMEGTVKPLKALSAKYNFLLFEDRKFADIGNTVKLQ
                     YSAGVYRIAEWADITNAHGVVGPGIVSGLKQAAEEVTKEPRGLLMLAELSCKGSLSTGE
                     YTKGTVDIAKSDKDFVIGFIAQRDMGGRDEGYDWLIMTPGVGLDDKGDALGQQYRTVDD
                     VVSTGSDIIIVGRGLFAKGRDAKVEGERYRKAGWEAYLRRCGQQN"
     rep_origin      2306..3288
                     /label=2u ori
                     /note="yeast 2u plasmid origin of replication"
     terminator      3366..3395
                     /label=T3Te terminator
                     /note="phage T3 early transcription terminator"
     rep_origin      3417..4004
                     /direction=RIGHT
                     /label=ori
                     /note="high-copy-number ColE1/pMB1/pBR322/pUC origin of
                     replication"
     terminator      4016..4043
                     /label=T7Te terminator
                     /note="phage T7 early transcription terminator"
     CDS             complement(4067..4258)
                     /codon_start=1
                     /gene="rop"
                     /product="Rop protein, which maintains plasmids at low copy
                     number"
                     /label=rop
                     /translation="MTKQEKTALNMARFIRSQTLTLLEKLNELDADEQADICESLHDHA
                     DELYRSCLARFGDDGENL"
     CDS             complement(4259..5119)
                     /codon_start=1
                     /gene="bla"
                     /product="beta-lactamase"
                     /label=AmpR
                     /note="confers resistance to ampicillin, carbenicillin, and
                     related antibiotics"
                     /translation="MSIQHFRVALIPFFAAFCLPVFAHPETLVKVKDAEDQLGARVGYI
                     ELDLNSGKILESLRPEERFPMMSTFKVLLCGAVLSRIDAGQEQLGRRIHYSQNDLVEYS
                     PVTEKHLTDGMTVRELCSAAITMSDNTAANLLLATIGGPKELTAFLHNMGDHVTRLDRW
                     EPELNEAIPNDERDTTMPVAMATTLRKLLTGELLTLASRQQLIDWMEADKVAGSLLRSA
                     LPAGWFIADKSGAGERGSRGIIAALGPDGKPSRIVVIYTTGSQATMDERNRQIAEIGAS
                     LIKHW"
     primer_bind     4882..4901
                     /label=Amp-R
                     /note="Ampicillin resistance gene, reverse primer"
     promoter        complement(5120..5222)
                     /label=cat promoter
                     /note="promoter of the E. coli cat gene encoding
                     chloramphenicol acetyltransferase"
     terminator      5223..5254
                     /label=tonB terminator
                     /note="bidirectional E. coli tonB-P14 transcription
                     terminator"
ORIGIN
        1 gcggccgccc cacacaccat agcttcaaaa tgtttctact ccttttttac tcttccagat
       61 tttctcggac tccgcgcatc gccgtaccac ttcaaaacac ccaagcacag catactaaat
      121 ttcccctctt tcttcctcta gggtgtcgtt aattacccgt actaaaggtt tggaaaagaa
      181 aaaagagacc gcctcgtttc tttttcttcg tcgaaaaagg caataaaaat ttttatcacg
      241 tttctttttc ttgaaaattt ttttttttga tttttttctc tttcgatgac ctcccattga
      301 tatttaagtt aataaacggt cttcaatttc tcaagtttca gtttcatttt tcttgttcta
      361 ttacaacttt ttttacttct tgctcattag aaagaaagca tagcaatcta atctaagttt
      421 taattacaaa atggaatctt tggtccctgg atttaacnnn nnnnnnnnnn nnnnnnnnnn
      481 nnnnnnnnnn nnnnnnnnnn nnnnnnnnnn nnnnnnnnnn nnnnnnnnnn nnnnnnnnnn
      541 nnnnnnnnnn nnnnnnnnnn nnnnnnnnnn nnnnnnnnnn nnnnnnnnnn nnnnnnnnnn
      601 nnnnnnnnnn nnnnnnnnnn nnnnnnnnnn nnnnnnnnnn nnnnnnnnnn nnnnnnnnnn
      661 nnnnnnnnnn nnnnnnnnnn nnnnnnnnnn nnnnnnnnnn nnnnnnnnnn nnnnnnnnnn
      721 nnnnnnnnnn nnnnnnnnnn nnnnnnnnnn nnnnnnnnnn nnnnnnnnnn nnnnnnnnnn
      781 nnnnnnnnnn nnnnnnnnnn nnnnnaatgg taacaagggt gctggtggac actcctacgg
      841 agccgatctg aagtcttttg acttgggtga tgaattgggt actgatccat atgaagactt
      901 ccaagaaaat tggaacacca aacatagctc tggtgttacg cgtgaattga tgagagaact
      961 taatggtggt ctcgtgccga gaggttctca ccatcatcac catcattaaa caggcccctt
     1021 ttcctttgtc gatatcatgt aattagttat gtcacgctta cattcacgcc ctcctcccac
     1081 atccgctcta accgaaaagg aaggagttag acaacctgaa gtctaggtcc ctatttattt
     1141 tttttaatag ttatgttagt attaagaacg ttatttatat ttcaaatttt tctttttttt
     1201 ctgtacaaag cggccgccga accactagtg cactgcagta cacggtttcc ttgaaatttt
     1261 tttgattcgg taatctccga acagaaggaa gaacgaagga aggagcacag acttagattg
     1321 gtatatatac gcatatgtag tgttgaagaa acatgaaatt gcccagtatt cttaacccaa
     1381 ctgcacagaa caaaaacgtg caggaaacga agataaatca tgtcgaaagc tacatataag
     1441 gaacgtgctg ctactcatcc tagtcctgtt gctgccaagc tatttaatat catgcacgaa
     1501 aagcaaacaa acttgtgtgc ttcattggat gttcgtacca ccaaggaatt actggagtta
     1561 gttgaagcat taggtcccaa aatttgttta ctaaaaacac atgtggatat cttgactgat
     1621 ttttccatgg agggcacagt taagccgcta aaggcattat ccgccaagta caatttttta
     1681 ctcttcgagg acagaaaatt tgctgacatt ggtaatacag tcaaattgca gtactctgcg
     1741 ggtgtataca gaatagcaga atgggcagac attacgaatg cacacggtgt ggtgggccca
     1801 ggtattgtta gcggtttgaa gcaggcggca gaagaagtaa caaaggaacc tagaggcctt
     1861 ttgatgttag cagaattgtc atgcaagggc tccctatcta ctggagaata tactaagggt
     1921 actgttgaca ttgcgaagag cgacaaagat tttgttatcg gctttattgc tcaaagagac
     1981 atgggtggaa gagatgaagg ttacgattgg ttgattatga cacccggtgt gggtttagat
     2041 gacaagggag atgcattggg tcaacagtat agaaccgtgg atgatgtggt ttctacagga
     2101 tctgacatta ttattgttgg aagaggacta tttgcaaagg gaagggatgc taaggtagag
     2161 ggtgaacgtt acagaaaagc aggctgggaa gcatatttga gaagatgcgg ccagcaaaac
     2221 taaaaaactg tattataagt aaatgcatgt atactaaact cacaaattag agcttcaatt
     2281 taattatatc agttattacc cgagtaacga agcatctgtg cttcattttg tagaacaaaa
     2341 atgcaacgcg agagcgctaa tttttcaaac aaagaatctg agctgcattt ttacagaaca
     2401 gaaatgcaac gcgaaagcgc tattttacca acgaagaatc tgtgcttcat ttttgtaaaa
     2461 caaaaatgca acgcgagagc gctaattttt caaacaaaga atctgagctg catttttaca
     2521 gaacagaaat gcaacgcgag agcgctattt taccaacaaa gaatctatac ttcttttttg
     2581 ttctacaaaa atgcatcccg agagcgctat ttttctaaca aagcatctta gattactttt
     2641 tttctccttt gtgcgctcta taatgcagtc tcttgataac tttttgcact gtaggtccgt
     2701 taaggttaga agaaggctac tttggtgtct attttctctt ccataaaaaa agcctgactc
     2761 cacttcccgc gtttactgat tactagcgaa gctgcgggtg cattttttca agataaaggc
     2821 atccccgatt atattctata ccgatgtgga ttgcgcatac tttgtgaaca gaaagtgata
     2881 gcgttgatga ttcttcattg gtcagaaaat tatgaacggt ttcttctatt ttgtctctat
     2941 atactacgta taggaaatgt ttacattttc gtattgtttt cgattcactc tatgaatagt
     3001 tcttactaca atttttttgt ctaaagagta atactagaga taaacataaa aaatgtagag
     3061 gtcgagttta gatgcaagtt caaggagcga aaggtggatg ggtaggttat atagggatat
     3121 agcacagaga tatatagcaa agagatactt ttgagcaatg tttgtggaag cggtattcgc
     3181 aatattttag tagctcgtta cagtccggtg cgtttttggt tttttgaaag tgcgtcatca
     3241 gagcgctttt ggttttcaaa agcgctctga agttcctata ctttctagct agagaatagg
     3301 aacttcccga gcggccgcgt gttacaagct tgactccagc gtaactggac tgcaatcaac
     3361 tcactggctc accttcacgg gtgggccttt cttcggtaga aaatcaaagg atcttcttga
     3421 gatccttttt ttctgcgcgt aatctgctgc ttgcaaacaa aaaaaccacc gctaccagcg
     3481 gtggtttgtt tgccggatca agagctacca actctttttc cgaggtaact ggcttcagca
     3541 gagcgcagat accaaatact gttcttctag tgtagccgta gttaggccac cacttcaaga
     3601 actctgtagc accgcctaca tacctcgctc tgctaatcct gttaccagtg gctgctgcca
     3661 gtggcgataa gtcgtgtctt accgggttgg actcaagacg atagttaccg gataaggcgc
     3721 agcggtcggg ctgaacgggg ggttcgtgca cacagcccag cttggagcga acgacctaca
     3781 ccgaactgag atacctacag cgtgagctat gagaaagcgc cacgcttccc gaagggagaa
     3841 aggcggacag gtatccggta agcggcaggg tcggaacagg agagcgcacg agggagcttc
     3901 caggggtaaa cgcctggtat ctttatagtc ctgtcgggtt tcgccacctc tgacttgagc
     3961 atcgattttt gtgatgctcg tcaggggggc ggagcctatg gaaaaacgcc agcaacgcag
     4021 aaaggcccac ccgaaggtga gccaggtgat tacatttggg ccctcatcag aggttttcac
     4081 cgtcatcacc gaaacgcgcg aggcagctgc ggtaaagctc atcagcgtgg tcgtgaagcg
     4141 attcacagat gtctgcctgt tcatccgcgt ccagctcgtt gagtttctcc agaagcgtta
     4201 atgtctggct tctgataaag cgggccatgt taagggcggt tttttcctgt ttggtcactt
     4261 accaatgctt aatcagtgag gcacctatct cagcgatctg tctatttcgt tcatccatag
     4321 ttgcctgact ccccgtcgtg tagataacta cgatgcggga gggcttacca tctggcccca
     4381 gtgctgcaat gataccgcga gacccacgct caccggctcc agatttatca gcaataaacc
     4441 agccagccgg gagggccgag cgcagaagtg atcctgcaac tttatccgcc tccatccagt
     4501 ctattaattg ttgccgggaa gctagagtaa gtagttcgcc agttaatagt ttgcgcaacg
     4561 ttgttgccat tgctacaggc atcgtggtgt cacgctcgtc gtttggtatg gcttcattca
     4621 gctccggttc ccaacgatca aggcgagtta catgatcccc catgttgtgc aaaaaagcgg
     4681 ttagctcctt cggtcctccg atcgttgcca gaagtaagtt ggccgcagtg ttatcactca
     4741 tggttatggc agcactgcat aattctctta ctgtcatgcc atccgtgaga tgcttttctg
     4801 tgactggtga gtactcaacc aagtcattct gagaatagtg tatgcggcga ccgagttgct
     4861 cttgcccggc gtcaatacgg gataataccg cgccacatag cagaacttta aaagtgctca
     4921 tcattggaaa acgttcttcg gggcgtaaac tctcaaggat cttaccgctg ttgagatcca
     4981 gttcgatgta acccactcgt gcacccaact gatcttcagc atcttttact ttcaccagcg
     5041 tttctgggtg agcaaaaaca ggaaggcaaa atgccgcaaa aaagggaata agggcgacac
     5101 ggaaatgttg aatactcatt ttagcttcct tagctcctga aaatctcgat aactcaaaaa
     5161 atacgcccgg tagtgatctt atttcattat ggtgaaagtt ggaacctctt acgtgccgat
     5221 caagtcaaaa gcctccggtc ggaggctttt gactttctgc tatggaggtc aggtatgatt
     5281 taaatggtca gttaga
//
