[The description below was written by a language model from this plasmid's Addgene catalogue record and the feature table of its GenBank file.]
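Description:
pGBW-m4046308 is a 5.3 kb episomal yeast expression plasmid built to produce the SARS-CoV-2 leader protein, the first mature product of the ORF1ab polyprotein, in Saccharomyces cerevisiae. It is a shuttle vector. In E. coli it replicates from a ColE1/pUC-type origin and is selected with ampicillin through a beta-lactamase gene that the annotation shows driven by the cat promoter. In yeast it is maintained by the 2µ origin, which supports multicopy episomal replication, and selected by uracil prototrophy through URA3, a marker that can also be counterselected with 5-FOA. The catalogue lists the plasmid as high copy in bacteria, although the feature table also annotates a rop coding sequence next to AmpR, an element usually associated with lower copy number. Short phage T3 and T7 early terminators and a tonB terminator flank the bacterial modules, presumably to insulate them from read-through transcription.

The expression cassette uses the constitutive TEF1 promoter. The viral coding sequence, about 536 bp, was made by gene synthesis and recoded for S. cerevisiae codon usage. It is not annotated as a feature in the GenBank record but should occupy the unannotated gap between the promoter and the tag sequences. It is followed by a backbone-encoded thrombin cleavage site and a C-terminal 6xHis tag, so the protein can be captured by metal-affinity chromatography and the tag then removed by protease. A CYC1 terminator primer site downstream indicates that CYC1 termination sequences close the cassette. The plasmid belongs to a set of tagged SARS-CoV-2 yeast constructs intended for protein expression and purification. The depositor notes that the sequencing used for quality control may not cover the whole plasmid.
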