Addgene plasmid #149066: pGBW-m4046308
Purpose: Yeast Expression plasmid for SARS-CoV-2 leader protein
Depositing lab: Ginkgo Bioworks & Benjie Chen. Depositing organization: Ginkgo Bioworks.
Backbone
  Vector backbone: AmpR; 2u URA3
  Backbone size w/o insert (bp): 4078
  Vector type: Yeast Expression
  Selectable markers: URA3
Growth in bacteria
  Bacterial resistance: Ampicillin, 100 μg/mL
  Growth temperature: 37°C
  Growth strain: DH5alpha
  Copy number: High Copy
Gene/Insert
  Gene/Insert name: SARS-CoV-2 leader protein
  Species: S. cerevisiae (budding yeast); Severe acute respiratory syndrome coronavirus 2
  Insert size (bp): 536
  Mutation: Saccharomyces cerevisiae recode 1
  Entrez Gene: ORF1ab (a.k.a. GU280_gp01)
  Promoter: pTEF1
  Tag / fusion protein: Cleavable thrombin;6xHIS (C terminal on backbone)
  Cloning method: Unknown
Resource information
  A portion of this plasmid was derived from a plasmid made by: GinkgoBioworks
Depositor comments: NCBI Reference Sequence: YP_009725297.1. Created by gene synthesis with Not1 site. NGS used for QC was performed by Ginkgo and may not fully cover the entire plasmid.
How to cite: pGBW-m4046308 was a gift from Ginkgo Bioworks & Benjie Chen (Addgene plasmid # 149066 ; http://n2t.net/addgene:149066 ; RRID:Addgene_149066)
